>Addgene plasmid #239733 | pKG2441_pGEEC537_pShip-CAG-mRuby2-P2A-PuroR-bGH | addgene full sequence | sequence record 478038 | Addgene NGS Result
CGCTCGCTGACTGCAGGTGCCCGTGTCTCAAAATCTCTGATGTTACATTGCACAAGATAAAAATATATCA
TCATGAACAATAAAACTGTCTGCTTACATAAACAGTAATACAAGGGGTGTTATGAGCCATATTCAACGGG
AAACGTCGAGGCCGCGATTAAATTCCAACATGGATGCTGATTTATATGGGTATAAATGGGCTCGCGATAA
TGTCGGGCAATCAGGTGCGACAATCTATCGCTTGTATGGGAAGCCCGATGCGCCAGAGTTGTTTCTGAAA
CATGGCAAAGGTAGCGTTGCCAATGATGTTACAGATGAGATGGTCAGACTAAACTGGCTGACGGAATTTA
TGCCTCTTCCGACCATCAAGCATTTTATCCGTACTCCTGGTGATGCATGGTTACTCACCACTGCGATCCC
CGGAAAAACAGCATTCCAGGTATTAGAAGAATATCCTGATTCAGGTGAAAATATTGTTGATGCGCTGGCA
GTGTTCCTGCGCCGGTTGCATTCGATTCCTGTTTGTAATTGTCCTTTTAACAGCGATCGCGTATTTCGTC
TAGCTCAGGCGCAATCACGAATGAATAACGGTTTGGTTGATGCGAGTGATTTTGATGACGAGCGTAATGG
CTGGCCTGTTGAACAAGTCTGGAAAGAAATGCATAAACTTTTGCCATTCTCACCGGATTCAGTCGTCACT
CATGGTGATTTCTCACTTGATAACCTTATTTTTGACGAGGGGAAATTAATAGGTTGTATTGATGTTGGAC
GAGTCGGAATCGCAGACCGATACCAGGATCTTGCCATCCTATGGAACTGCCTCGGTGAGTTTTCTCCTTC
ATTACAGAAACGGCTTTTTCAAAAATATGGTATTGATAATCCTGATATGAATAAATTGCAGTTTCATTTG
ATGCTCGATGAGTTTTTCTAATCAGAATTGGTTAATTGGTTGTAACATTATTCAGATTGGGCCCCGTTCC
ACTGAGCGTCAGACCCCGTAGAAAAGATCAAAGGATCTTCTTGAGATCCTTTTTTTCTGCGCGTAATCTG
CTGCTTGCAAACAAAAAAACCACCGCTACCAGCGGTGGTTTGTTTGCCGGATCAAGAGCTACCAACTCTT
TTTCCGAAGGTAACTGGCTTCAGCAGAGCGCAGATACCAAATACTGTTCTTCTAGTGTAGCCGTAGTTAG
GCCACCACTTCAAGAACTCTGTAGCACCGCCTACATACCTCGCTCTGCTAATCCTGTTACCAGTGGCTGC
TGCCAGTGGCGATAAGTCGTGTCTTACCGGGTTGGACTCAAGACGATAGTTACCGGATAAGGCGCAGCGG
TCGGGCTGAACGGGGGGTTCGTGCACACAGCCCAGCTTGGAGCGAACGACCTACACCGAACTGAGATACC
TACAGCGTGAGCTATGAGAAAGCGCCACGCTTCCCGAAGGGAGAAAGGCGGACAGGTATCCGGTAAGCGG
CAGGGTCGGAACAGGAGAGCGCACGAGGGAGCTTCCAGGGGGAAACGCCTGGTATCTTTATAGTCCTGTC
GGGTTTCGCCACCTCTGACTTGAGCGTCGATTTTTGTGATGCTCGTCAGGGGGGCGGAGCCTATGGAAAA
ACGCCAGCAACGCGGCCTTTTTACGGTTCCTGGCCTTTTGCTGGCCTTTTGCTCACATGTTCTTTCCTGC
GTTATCCCCTGATTCTGTGGATAACCGTATTACCGCTAGCATGGATCTCGGGGACGTCTAACTACTAAGC
GAGAGTAGGGAACTGCCAGGCATCAAATAAAACGAAAGGCTCAGTCGGAAGACTGGGCCTTTCGTTTTAT
CTGTTGTTTGTCGGTGAACGCTCTCCTGAGTAGGACAAATCCGCCGGGAGCGGATTTGAACGTTGTGAAG
CAACGGCCCGGAGGGTGGCGGGCAGGACGCCCGCCATAAACTGCCAGGCATCAAACTAAGCAGAAGGCCA
TCCTGACGGATGGCCTTTTTGCGTTTCTACAAACTCTTCCTGTTAGTTAGTTACTTAAGCTCGGGCCCAC
CTGCAGTCTACTTACTACTAGTTATTAATAGTAATCAATTACGGGGTCATTAGTTCATAGCCCATATATG
GAGTTCCGCGTTACATAACTTACGGTAAATGGCCCGCCTGGCTGACCGCCCAACGACCCCCGCCCATTGA
CGTCAATAATGACGTATGTTCCCATAGTAACGCCAATAGGGACTTTCCATTGACGTCAATGGGTGGAGTA
TTTACGGTAAACTGCCCACTTGGCAGTACATCAAGTGTATCATATGCCAAGTACGCCCCCTATTGACGTC
AATGACGGTAAATGGCCCGCCTGGCATTATGCCCAGTACATGACCTTATGGGACTTTCCTACTTGGCAGT
ACATCTACGTATTAGTCATCGCTATTACCATGGTCGAGGTGAGCCCCACGTTCTGCTTCACTCTCCCCAT
CTCCCCCCCCTCCCCACCCCCAATTTTGTATTTATTTATTTTTTAATTATTTTGTGCAGCGATGGGGGCG
GGGGGGGGGGGGGGGGGGGGGGGGGGGGGGGGGGGGCGGGGGGGGGGGGGGGGGGGCGAGGGGGGGGGGG
GGGCGAGGCGGAGAGGTGCGGCGGCAGCCAATCAGAGCGGCGCGCTCCGAAAGTTTCCTTTTATGGCGAG
GCGGCGGCGGCGGCGGCCCTATAAAAAGCGAAGCGCGCGGCGGGCGGGAGTCGCTGCGCGCTGCCTTCGC
CCCGTGCCCCGCTCCGCCGCCGCCTCGCGCCGCCCGCCCCGGCTCTGACTGACCGCGTTACTCCCACAGG
TGAGCGGGCGGGACGGCCCTTCTCCTCCGGGCTGTAATTAGCGCTTGGTTTAATGACGGCTTGTTTCTTT
TCTGTGGCTGCGTGAAAGCCTTGAGGGGCTCCGGGAGGGCCCTTTGTGCGGGGGGAGCGGCTCGGGGGGT
GCGTGCGTGTGTGTGTGCGTGGGGAGCGCCGCGTGCGGCTCCGCGCTGCCCGGCGGCTGTGAGCGCTGCG
GGCGCGGCGCGGGGCTTTGTGCGCTCCGCAGTGTGCGCGAGGGGAGCGCGGCCGGGGGCGGTGCCCCGCG
GTGCGGGGGGGGCTGCGAGGGGAACAAAGGCTGCGTGCGGGGTGTGTGCGTGGGGGGGTGAGCAGGGGGT
GTGGGCGCGTCGGTCGGGCTGCAACCCCCCCTGCACCCCCCTCCCCGAGTTGCTGAGCACGGCCCGGCTT
CGGGTGCGGGGCTCCGTACGGGGCGTGGCGCGGGGCTCGCCGTGCCGGGCGGGGGGTGGCGGCAGGTGGG
GGTGCCGGGCGGGGCGGGGCCGCCTCGGGCCGGGGAGGGCTCGGGGGAGGGGCGCGGCGGCCCCCGGAGC
GCCGGCGGCTGTCGAGGCGCGGCGAGCCGCAGCCATTGCCTTTTATGGTAATCGTGCGAGAGGGCGCAGG
GACTTCCTTTGTCCCAAATCTGTGCGGAGCCGAAATCTGGGAGGCGCCGCCGCACCCCCTCTAGCGGGCG
CGGGGCGAAGCGGTGCGGCGCCGGCAGGAAGGAAATGGGCGGGGAGGGCCTTCGTGCGTCGCCGCGCCGC
CGTCCCCTTCTCCCTCTCCAGCCTCGGGGCTGTCCGCGGGGGGACGGCTGCCTTCGGGGGGGACGGGGCA
GGGCGGGGTTCGGCTTCTGGCGTGTGACCGGCGGCTCTAGAGCCTCTGCTAACCATGTTCATGCCTTCTT
CTTTTTCCTACAGCTCCTGGGCAACGTGCTGGTTATTGTGCTGTCTCATCATTTTGGCAAAAATGGCCAC
CATGGTGTCTAAGGGCGAAGAGCTGATCAAGGAAAATATGCGTATGAAGGTGGTCATGGAAGGTTCGGTC
AACGGCCACCAATTCAAATGCACAGGTGAAGGAGAAGGCAATCCGTACATGGGAACTCAAACCATGAGGA
TCAAAGTCATCGAGGGAGGACCCCTGCCATTTGCCTTTGACATTCTTGCCACGTCGTTCATGTATGGCAG
CCGTACTTTTATCAAGTACCCGAAAGGCATTCCTGATTTCTTTAAACAGTCCTTTCCTGAGGGTTTTACT
TGGGAAAGAGTTACGAGATACGAAGATGGTGGAGTCGTCACCGTCATGCAGGACACCAGCCTTGAGGATG
GCTGTCTCGTTTACCACGTCCAAGTCAGAGGGGTAAACTTTCCCTCCAATGGTCCCGTGATGCAGAAGAA
GACCAAGGGTTGGGAGCCTAATACAGAGATGATGTATCCAGCAGATGGTGGTCTGAGGGGATACACTCAT
ATGGCACTGAAAGTTGATGGTGGTGGCCATCTGTCTTGCTCTTTCGTAACAACTTACAGGTCAAAAAAGA
CCGTCGGGAACATCAAGATGCCCGGTATCCATGCCGTTGATCACCGCCTGGAAAGGTTAGAGGAAAGTGA
CAATGAAATGTTCGTAGTACAACGCGAACACGCAGTTGCCAAGTTCGCCGGGCTTGGTGGTGGGATGGAC
GAGCTGTACAAGGGAAGCGGAGCTACTAACTTCAGCCTGCTGAAGCAGGCTGGAGACGTGGAGGAGAACC
CTGGACCTATGACCGAGTACAAGCCCACGGTGCGCCTCGCCACCCGCGACGACGTCCCCAGGGCCGTACG
CACCCTCGCCGCCGCGTTCGCCGACTACCCCGCCACGCGCCACACCGTCGATCCGGACCGCCACATCGAG
CGGGTCACCGAGCTGCAAGAACTCTTCCTCACGCGCGTCGGGCTCGACATCGGCAAGGTGTGGGTCGCGG
ACGACGGCGCCGCGGTGGCGGTCTGGACCACGCCGGAGAGCGTCGAAGCGGGGGCGGTGTTCGCCGAGAT
CGGCCCGCGCATGGCCGAGTTGAGCGGTTCCCGGCTGGCCGCGCAGCAACAGATGGAAGGCCTCCTGGCG
CCGCACCGGCCCAAGGAGCCCGCGTGGTTCCTGGCCACCGTCGGCGTCTCGCCCGACCACCAGGGCAAGG
GTCTGGGCAGCGCCGTCGTGCTCCCCGGAGTGGAGGCGGCCGAGCGCGCCGGGGTGCCCGCCTTCCTGGA
GACATCCGCGCCCCGCAACCTCCCCTTCTACGAGCGGCTCGGCTTCACCGTCACCGCCGACGTCGAGGTG
CCCGAAGGACCGCGCACCTGGTGCATGACCCGCAAGCCCGGTGCCTGACAACGTTGCACCTGTGCCTTCT
AGTTGCCAGCCATCTGTTGTTTGCCCCTCCCCCGTGCCTTCCTTGACCCTGGAAGGTGCCACTCCCACTG
TCCTTTCCTAATAAAATGAGGAAATTGCATCGCATTGTCTGAGTAGGTGTCATTCTATTCTGGGGGGTGG
GGTGGGGCAGGACAGCAAGGGGGAGGATTGGGAAGACAATAGCAGGCATGCTGGGGATGCGGTGGGCTCT
ATGG
Features (pLannotate 1.2.2; 11 found; start..end, strand, type, name):
    122..931     +  CDS            KanR: aminoglycoside phosphotransferase; aph(3')-Ia; confers resistance to kanamycin in bacteria or G418 (Geneticin®) in eukaryotes
   1021..1609    +  rep_origin     ori: high-copy-number ColE1/pMB1/pBR322/pUC origin of replication
   1777..1820    -  terminator     rrnB T1 terminator: Escherichia coli rrnB; transcription terminator T1 from the E. coli rrnB gene
   1952..1979    +  terminator     rrnB T2 terminator: transcription terminator T2 from the E. coli rrnB gene
   2109..2412    +  enhancer       CMV enhancer: human cytomegalovirus immediate early enhancer
   2414..2540    +  promoter       chicken β-actin promoter (fragment): contains a 21-bp deletion relative to the standard chicken β-actin promoter
   2558..2706    +  promoter       chicken β-actin promoter (fragment): contains a 21-bp deletion relative to the standard chicken β-actin promoter
   2707..3723    +  intron         chimeric intron: chimera between introns from chicken β-actin and rabbit β-globin
   3782..4492    +  CDS            mRuby2: mRuby2 is a basic (constitutively fluorescent) red fluorescent protein published in 2012, derived from Entacmaea quadricolor. It has moderate acid sensitivity.
   4559..5158    +  CDS            PuroR (fragment): puromycin N-acetyltransferase; pac from Streptomyces; confers resistance to puromycin
   5170..5394    +  polyA_signal   bGH poly(A) signal: bovine growth hormone polyadenylation signal
