[The description below was written by a language model from this plasmid's Addgene catalogue record and pLannotate feature annotations shown in this document.]
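Description:
pKG2441_pGEEC537_pShip-CAG-mRuby2-P2A-PuroR-bGH is a 5.4 kb synthetic-biology plasmid built on the pShip backbone by Golden Gate assembly, designed to express a red fluorescent reporter together with a drug-selection marker in mammalian cells. In bacteria it is maintained through a high-copy ColE1/pUC-type origin and selected with kanamycin via an aminoglycoside phosphotransferase (KanR) gene. Two E. coli rrnB terminators (T1 and T2) lie between the bacterial maintenance region and the mammalian cassette, an arrangement that generally helps insulate an insert from read-through transcription arising in the backbone.

The payload is a single transcription unit driven by the CAG promoter, annotated here as its component parts: the human cytomegalovirus immediate-early enhancer, the chicken β-actin promoter (detected as two fragments) and a chimeric chicken β-actin/rabbit β-globin intron. Together these give strong, constitutive expression in many mammalian cell types. Downstream is the mRuby2 coding sequence, a red fluorescent protein derived from Entacmaea quadricolor, followed by puromycin N-acetyltransferase (PuroR, from Streptomyces alboniger). According to the construct name the two are joined by a P2A self-cleaving peptide, which would occupy the short unannotated gap between the coding sequences and allow both proteins to be produced from one mRNA as separate polypeptides. The bovine growth hormone polyadenylation signal terminates the transcript. The feature table shows no viral packaging elements, recombinase sites or integration arms, so the plasmid appears suited to direct transfection. The record gives its purpose simply as expressing mRuby2 and PuroR from CAG, and the associated publication concerns transcriptional and translational regulation of transgenes. This is consistent with use as a fluorescent readout of promoter-driven expression in cells that can also be puromycin-selected.
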