Addgene plasmid #239733: pKG2441_pGEEC537_pShip-CAG-mRuby2-P2A-PuroR-bGH
Purpose: Plasmid expressing mRuby2 and PuroR with the CAG promoter
Depositing lab: Kate Galloway. Depositing organization: Massachusetts Institute of Technology. Publication: High-resolution profiling reveals coupled transcriptional and translational regulation of transgenes. Peterman EL, Ploessl DS, Love KS, Sanabria V, Daniels RF, Johnstone CP, Godavarti DR, Kabaria SR, Oakes CG, Pai AA, Galloway KE. Nucleic Acids Research, Volume 53, Issue 11, 24 June 2025, gkaf528 10.1093/nar/gkaf528 PubMed 39651241.
Backbone
  Vector backbone: pShip
  Vector type: Synthetic Biology
Growth in bacteria
  Bacterial resistance: Kanamycin, 50 μg/mL
  Growth temperature: 30°C
  Growth strain: NEB Stable
  Copy number: High Copy
Gene/Insert
  Gene/Insert name: mRuby2-P2A-PuroR
  Species: Entacmaea quadricolor, Streptomyces alboniger
  Cloning method: Golden Gate
Terms and licenses: Academic/Nonprofit Terms; Industry Terms: Not Available to Industry
Depositor comments: Please visit https://doi.org/10.1101/2024.11.26.625483 for bioRxiv preprint.
How to cite: pKG2441_pGEEC537_pShip-CAG-mRuby2-P2A-PuroR-bGH was a gift from Kate Galloway (Addgene plasmid # 239733 ; http://n2t.net/addgene:239733 ; RRID:Addgene_239733)
